>Addgene plasmid #183134 | 1056F | addgene full sequence | sequence record 362099 | Addgene NGS Result
TATCCACAGAATCAGGGGATAACGCAGGAAAGAACATGTGAGCAAAAGGCCAGCAAAAGGCCAGGAACCG
TAAAAAGGCCGCGTTGCTGGCGTTTTTCCATAGGCTCCGCCCCCCTGACGAGCATCACAAAAATCGACGC
TCAAGTCAGAGGTGGCGAAACCCGACAGGACTATAAAGATACCAGGCGTTTCCCCCTGGAAGCTCCCTCG
TGCGCTCTCCTGTTCCGACCCTGCCGCTTACCGGATACCTGTCCGCCTTTCTCCCTTCGGGAAGCGTGGC
GCTTTCTCATAGCTCACGCTGTAGGTATCTCAGTTCGGTGTAGGTCGTTCGCTCCAAGCTGGGCTGTGTG
CACGAACCCCCCGTTCAGCCCGACCGCTGCGCCTTATCCGGTAACTATCGTCTTGAGTCCAACCCGGTAA
GACACGACTTATCGCCACTGGCAGCAGCCACTGGTAACAGGATTAGCAGAGCGAGGTATGTAGGCGGTGC
TACAGAGTTCTTGAAGTGGTGGCCTAACTACGGCTACACTAGAAGAACAGTATTTGGTATCTGCGCTCTG
CTGAAGCCAGTTACCTTCGGAAAAAGAGTTGGTAGCTCTTGATCCGGCAAACAAACCACCGCTGGTAGCG
GTGGTTTTTTTGTTTGCAAGCAGCAGATTACGCGCAGAAAAAAAGGATCTCAAGAAGATCCTTTGATCTT
TTCTACGGGGTCTGACGCTCAGTGGAACGAAAACTCACGTTAAGGGATTTTGGTCATGAGATTATCAAAA
AGGATCTTCACCTAGATCCTTTTAAATTAAAAATGAAGTTTTAAATCAATCTAAAGTATATATGAGTAAA
CTTGGTCTGACAGTTACCAATGCTTAATCAGTGAGGCACCTATCTCAGCGATCTGTCTATTTCGTTCATC
CATAGTTGCCTGACTCCCCGTCGTGTAGATAACTACGATACGGGAGGGCTTACCATCTGGCCCCAGTGCT
GCAATGATACCGCGAGACCCACGCTCACCGGCTCCAGATTTATCAGCAATAAACCAGCCAGCCGGAAGGG
CCGAGCGCAGAAGTGGTCCTGCAACTTTATCCGCCTCCATCCAGTCTATTAATTGTTGCCGGGAAGCTAG
AGTAAGTAGTTCGCCAGTTAATAGTTTGCGCAACGTTGTTGCCATTGCTACAGGCATCGTGGTGTCACGC
TCGTCGTTTGGTATGGCTTCATTCAGCTCCGGTTCCCAACGATCAAGGCGAGTTACATGATCCCCCATGT
TGTGCAAAAAAGCGGTTAGCTCCTTCGGTCCTCCGATCGTTGTCAGAAGTAAGTTGGCCGCAGTGTTATC
ACTCATGGTTATGGCAGCACTGCATAATTCTCTTACTGTCATGCCATCCGTAAGATGCTTTTCTGTGACT
GGTGAGTACTCAACCAAGTCATTCTGAGAATAGTGTATGCGGCGACCGAGTTGCTCTTGCCCGGCGTCAA
TACGGGATAATACCGCGCCACATAGCAGAACTTTAAAAGTGCTCATCATTGGAAAACGTTCTTCGGGGCG
AAAACTCTCAAGGATCTTACCGCTGTTGAGATCCAGTTCGATGTAACCCACTCGTGCACCCAACTGATCT
TCAGCATCTTTTACTTTCACCAGCGTTTCTGGGTGAGCAAAAACAGGAAGGCAAAATGCCGCAAAAAAGG
GAATAAGGGCGACACGGAAATGTTGAATACTCATACTCTTCCTTTTTCAATATTATTGAAGCATTTATCA
GGGTTATTGTCTCATGAGCGGATACATATTTGAATGTATTTAGAAAAATAAACAAATAGGGGTTCCGCGC
ACATTTCCCCGAAAAGTGCCACCTGACGTCTAAGAAACCATTATTATCATGACATTAACCTATAAAAATA
GGCGTATCACGAGGCCCTTTCGTCTCGCGCGTTTCGGTGATGACGGTGAAAACCTCTGACACATGCAGCT
CCCGGAGACGGTCACAGCTTGTCTGTAAGCGGATGCCGGGAGCAGACAAGCCCGTCAGGGCGCGTCAGCG
GGTGTTGGCGGGTGTCGGGGCTGGCTTAACTATGCGGCATCAGAGCAGATTGTACTGAGAGTGCACCATA
TGCGGTGTGAAATACCGCACAGATGCGTAAGGAGAAAATACCGCATCAGGCGCCATTCGCCATTCAGGCT
GCGCAACTGTTGGGAAGGGCGATCGGTGCGGGCCTCTTCGCTATTACGCCAGCTGGCGAAAGGGGGATGT
GCTGCAAGGCGATTAAGTTGGGTAACGCCAGGGTTTTCCCAGTCACGACGTTGTAAAACGACGGCCAGTG
CCAAGCTTTGTTTAAAAATATAACAAAATTGTGATCCCACAAAATGAAGTGGGGCAAAATCAAATAATTA
ATAGTGTCCGTAAACTTGTTGGTCTTCAACTTTTTGAGGAACACGTTGGACGGCAAATCCGTGACTATAA
CACAAGTTGATTTAATAATTTTAGCCAACACGTCGGGCTGCGTGTTTTTTGCCGACGCGTCTGTGTACAC
GTTGATTAACTGGTCGATTAAACTGTTGAAATAATTTAATTTTTGGTTCTTCTTTAAATCTGTGATGAAA
TTTTTTAAAATAACTTTAAATTCTTCATTGGTAAAAAATGCCACGTTTTGCAACTTGTGAGGGTCTAATA
TGAGGTCAAACTCAGTAGGAGTTTTATCCAAAAAAGAAAACATGATTACGTCTGTACACGAACGCGTATT
AACGCAGAGTGCAAAGTATAAGAGGGTTAAAAAATATATTTTACGCACCATATACGCATCGGGTTGATAT
CGTTAATATGGATCAATTTGAACAGTTGATTAACGTGTCTCTGCTCAAGTCTTTGATCAAAACGCAAATC
GACGAAAATGTGTCGGACAATATCAAGTCGATGAGCGAAAAACTAAAAAGGCTAGAATACGACAATCTCA
CAGACAGCGTTGAGATATACGGTATTCACGACAGCAGGCTGAATAATAAAAAAATTAGAAACTATTATTT
AACCCTAGAAAGATAATCATATTGTGACGTACGTTAAAGATAATCATGCGTAAAATTGACGCATGTGTTT
TATCGGTCTGTATATCGAGGTTTATTTATTAATTTGAATAGATATTAAGTTTTATTATATTTACACTTAC
ATACTAATAATAAATTCAACAAACAATTTATTTATGTTTATTTATTTATTAAAAAAAAACAAAAACTCAA
AATTTCTTCTATAAAGTAACAAAACTTTTAAACATTCTCTCTTTTACAAAAATAAACTTATTTTGTACTT
TAAAAACAGTCATGTTGTATTATAAAATAAGTAATTAGCTTAACTTATACATAATAGAAACAAATTATAC
TTATTAGTCAGTCAGAAACAACTTTGGCACATATCAATATTATGCTCTCGACAAATAACTTTTTTGCATT
TTTTGCACGATGCATTTGCCTTTCGCCTTATTTTAGAGGGGCAGTAAGTACAGTAAGTACGTTTTTTCAT
TACTGGCTCTTCAGTACTGTCATCTGATGTACCAGGCACTTCATTTGGCAAAATATTAGAGATATTATCG
CGCAAATATCTCTTCAAAGTAGGAGCTTCTAAACGCTTACGCATAAACGATGACGTCAGGCTCATGTAAA
GGTTTCTCATAAATTTTTTGCGACTTTGAACCTTTTCTCCCTTGCTACTGACATTATGGCTGTATATAAT
AAAAGAATTTATGCAGGCAATGTTTATCATTCCGTACAATAATGCCATAGGCCACCTATTCGTCTTCCTA
CTGCAGGTCATCACAGAACACATTTGGTCTAGCGTGTCCACTCCGCCTTTAGTTTGATTATAATACATAA
CCATTTGCGGTTTACCGGTACTTTCGTTGATAGAAGCATCCTCATCACAAGATGATAATAAGTATACCAT
CTTAGCTGGCTTCGGTTTATATGAGACGAGAGTAAGGGGTCCGTCAAAACAAAACATCGATGTTCCCACT
GGCCTGGAGCGACTGTTTTTCAGTACTTCCGGTATCTCGCGTTTGTTTGATCGCACGGTTCCCACAATGG
TTAATTCGAGCTCGCCCGGGGTTTAAACACCCGTACTTTAAGTTATCCTGATTTGGAAAAAAATTTTAAC
ATTTGAAGTTTTTATTGTTTAGAAAATTCAATGGAGTCGCCCCACATATGGGACAGGGTTGGCTTTATCT
GGTGCCTGTCAGTGTGTTTAATACTTTTCCATCTATTACTGTCAAGTATAAACTAAAGTTTATATAGACC
GTTTTCCCATTTTCATAAACAAATTTGGAAGACTGCAAAATCTTATTTTGCTTCTCCAAGTTTGTATGCT
CCTTTATTAAGCATTCCTTTGTTTCCTTTATGAATTTCAACTTTAGAGACCTGCAGAACCTGATAGATTG
TGGAAATCAATTGTTCCATAGTATATTTCCGCTAGAATCAATCATTCGTAAAGGAGTTTCTGCTGTGGCG
AATATACTGCCATCGACATCACACTTCTGTGGACCTGCAAATCCCTGTTTGTAGTTCGAATGACCTGAGC
TTCCATCGTATCCATAACTAAGTAGAAGTTCGGCGATTAAAAATGTTGTCCCTTGATCTTTCCTTATTTT
CTAAACAACTTTTTTTTGTAAAGTTAAAATCCGGCCAGCTGTGTGGTTAAGCAAACTTAGCAAAGGCACT
TCTGCTTTTGTGTCATTCGTTCTTTTTGTTTGCAACTTCGTAGTACGAGGAAAAAGGTTGTTTTTCGTTT
GATCTCTAATTGAGATATTTTGTTGCTTGGTTAAATTTTGATCTTAAAGAACAGCTAGTGCGTCGTTAAA
TAGTATTTTCTCCAATTTCGCGAGGGGCTGACTTATTAAGGTGTGCATGCTCTTGGCTTTTTCAGGGCAG
ATAGCAAACAGTTTTATAATACATGCCAGATCTGATTTACTGCCCTTACGCGCAGCCGCACTAGCTGAAT
TTATTAATAATTTAATATTTCCAGCCGTGGATTTGATCAAATTTTAAGCTGCTCTTCTCTGAGCCCTTGC
TCTCGACAACAAATAAGGCAATGCGGCCGCTTTTTGCTCACCTGTGATTGCTCCTACTCAAATACAAAAA
CATCAAATTTTCTGTCAATAAAGCATATTTATTTATATTTATTTTACAGGAAAGAATTCCTTTTAAAGTG
TATTTTAACCTATAATGAAAAACGATTAAAAAAAATACATAAAATAATTCGAAAATTTTTGAATAGCCCA
GGTTGATAAAAATTCATTTCATACGTTTTATAACTTATGCCCCTAAGTATTTTTTGACCATAGTGTTTCA
ATTCTACATTAATTTTACAGAGTAGAATGAAACGCCACCTACTCAGCCAAGAGGCGAAAAGGTTAGCTCG
CCAAGCAGAGAGGGCGCCAGTGCTCACTACTTTTTATAATTCTCAACTTCTTTTTCCAGACTCAGTTCGT
ATATATAGACCTATTTTCAATTTAACGTCGACGGCTCCAGGTCGCGATCCGTTTTAGAGCTAGAAATAGC
AAGTTAAAATAAGGCTAGTCCGTTATCAACTTGAAAAAGTGGCACCGAGTCGGTGCTTTTTTGCCTACCT
GGAGCCTGAGAGTTGTTCAATAAAATAAAAATGTTTCGTTTTTTTGCTTTCGCCAGTATTTATTATTTTT
CATCAATATGTATTCAATTTGGTATGTATTTAGTAATTGTAATATATAGACAATGGTTTTCCGTTGACGT
ACATACATCTGACGTGTGTTTATTTAGACATAATAGTTATGTTTTCACATCTTTTTAATGTTCGCTTAAT
GCGTATGCATTAATTAACATACTCGGTGGCCTCCCCACCACCAACTTTTTTGCACTGCAAAAAAACACGC
TTTTGCACGCGGGCCCATACATAGTACAAACTCTACGTTTCGTAGACTATTTTACATAAATAGTCTACAC
CGTTGTATACGCTCCAAATACACTACCACACATTGAACCTTTTTGCAGTGCAAAAAAGTACGTGTCGGCA
GTCACGTAGGCCGGCCTTATCGGGTCGCGTCCTGTCACGTACGAATCACATTATCGGACCGGACGAGTGT
TGTCTTATCGTGACAGGACGCCAGCTTCCTGTGTTGCTAACCGCAGCCGGACGCAACTCCTTATCGGAAC
AGGACGCGCCTCCATATCAGCCGCGCGTTATCTCATGCGCGTGACCGGACACGAGGCGCCCGTCCCGCTT
ATCGCGCCTATAAATACAGCCCGCAACGATCTGGTAAACACAGTTGAACAGCATCTGTTACAGCGACACA
ACATGAGCCGGTCCAACAACGCCAACGCGCCCACGCCATCCAACCGCCGCCGCAACCTGTCTCTGGTGGC
TAGCATGGTGAGCAAGGGCGAGGAGCTGTTCACCGGGGTGGTGCCCATCCTGGTCGAGCTGGACGGCGAC
GTAAACGGCCACAAGTTCAGCGTGTCCGGCGAGGGCGAGGGCGATGCCACCTACGGCAAGCTGACCCTGA
AGCTGATCTGCACCACCGGCAAGCTGCCCGTGCCCTGGCCCACCCTCGTGACCACCCTGGGCTACGGCCT
GCAGTGCTTCGCCCGCTACCCCGACCACATGAAGCAGCACGACTTCTTCAAGTCCGCCATGCCCGAAGGC
TACGTCCAGGAGCGCACCATCTTCTTCAAGGACGACGGCAACTACAAGACCCGCGCCGAGGTGAAGTTCG
AGGGCGACACCCTGGTGAACCGCATCGAGCTGAAGGGCATCGACTTCAAGGAGGACGGCAACATCCTGGG
GCACAAGCTGGAGTACAACTACAACAGCCACAACGTCTATATCACCGCCGACAAGCAGAAGAACGGCATC
AAGGCCAACTTCAAGATCCGCCACAACATCGAGGACGGCGGCGTGCAGCTCGCCGACCACTACCAGCAGA
ACACCCCCATCGGCGACGGCCCCGTGCTGCTGCCCGACAACCACTACCTGAGCTACCAGTCCAAGCTGAG
CAAAGACCCCAACGAGAAGCGCGATCACATGGTCCTGCTGGAGTTCGTGACCGCCGCCGGGATCACTCTC
GGCATGGACGAGCTGTACAAGTAAGCGCTGACTCTAGATCATAATCAGCCATACCACATTTGTAGAGGTT
TTACTTGCTTTAAAAAACCTCCCACACCTCCCCCTGAACCTGAAACATAAAATGAATGCAATTGTTGTTG
TTAACTTGTTTATTGCAGCTTATAATGGTTACAAATAAAGCAATAGCATCACAAATTTCACAAATAAAGC
ATTTTTTTCACTGCATTCTAGTTGTGGTTTGTCCAAACTCATCAATGTATCTTAAAGCTTCTTAAGTTTT
TGCTCACCTGTGATTGCTCCTACTCAAATACAAAAACATCAAATTTTCTGTCAATAAAGCATATTTATTT
ATATTTATTTTACAGGAAAGAATTCCTTTTAAAGTGTATTTTAACCTATAATGAAAAACGATTAAAAAAA
ATACATAAAATAATTCGAAAATTTTTGAATAGCCCAGGTTGATAAAAATTCATTTCATACGTTTTATAAC
TTATGCCCCTAAGTATTTTTTGACCATAGTGTTTCAATTCTACATTAATTTTACAGAGTAGAATGAAACG
CCACCTACTCAGCCAAGAGGCGAAAAGGTTAGCTCGCCAAGCAGAGAGGGCGCCAGTGCTCACTACTTTT
TATAATTCTCAACTTCTTTTTCCAGACTCAGTTCGTATATATAGACCTATTTTCAATTTAACGTCGCGCA
CATCGTCTGCAAAGTAGTTTTAGAGCTAGAAATAGCAAGTTAAAATAAGGCTAGTCCGTTATCAACTTGA
AAAAGTGGCACCGAGTCGGTGCTTTTTTGCCTACCTGGAGCCTGAGAGTTGTTCAATAAAATAAAAATGT
TTCGTTTTTTTGCTTTCGCCAGTATTTATTATTTTTCATCAATATGTATTCAATTTGGTATGTATTTAGT
AATTGTAATATATAGACAATGGTTTTCCGTTGACGTACATACATCTGACGTGTGTTTATTTAGACATAAT
AGTTATGTTTTCACATCTTTTTAATGTTCGCTTAATGCGTATGCATCTCGAGCCTATCTATGCAAATCTC
AGTGTGGGATGTAAGCCAAGTTGAGTACTTTTTCTTGAAATGATTAAAATTTCTTTTGCAATATGTCTAT
TTGCGGGACAATCTATAACAAAAAGTTTCGCTTTGTTTTTTTAAAACATCCTCATAAGCATCTGAAACAG
CTATTGAAGCTCTAAATCTGTCAAATATTGCCTGCTGTTTCTCACGCTTTTTCTCTCCAGAACTCCAAGT
CTCAAACAATTCTGAATTGGCCAACCTGAGGTTGTGACCTAAAAATGTATATTTTAGTGTTAGTTTTTAT
TGTTAATTTGTACACGTAAAGCGGCAATTAAAAGCACTCAACACAAACAAATCCAACTTGTGACGACCAC
AAACATATAGTACGAACCGCTCTCTTTCGATGCCATGACAACTTGTTTGATATAAACTTAGATTGGTGCT
TTATTTTTAATAATTTTAAACGGACTCTTTTTTCCGCAGAGTAGCTTTCGTGCACCCGTGATACCGAACA
GCTGTTTTAACAGCCTATATATTTTAACAGATCGTGACTCAGATAAAATTTCTGTTACGTAACATTGAAG
TTTGATTTTAATATTAACGACTTTCAAAAAATGGATTTTTGCCCACAAAACGTGATCAGCCAGCCTAAAG
TGCACTCGCTGCAAATAGGACCGCACGCGTAATGTATTTTAGTATTTTCTACGAGTTAAATTAATTTTTG
TATTTGACGTTTCGGGATGTTTTTAAAAAAGGTAGTTGTTGTTGCGGCAGTACCCAGTAGCCTTCCAGCG
GCTCGAAACTGAACATTTGATCTCATCCTGAAAAGAAATATTGCTATGCTCATTTCTAAGAAAATGACCA
ACCTCCATCTTGTGTCCTGCTTGGCAAGACTTTGCACCTGTTGCACCAAAAGTACATTATTTTCACTACG
CTTGCTTGAATAGAATTCTCATCGGCGCGCCTAGGCCGGCCGATCTCGGATCTGACAATGTTCAGTGCAG
AGACTCGGCTACGCCTCGTGGACTTTGAAGTTGACCAACAATGTTTATTCTTACCTCTAATAGTCCTCTG
TGGCAAGGTCAAGATTCTGTTAGAAGCCAATGAAGAACCTGGTTGTTCAATAACATTTTGTTCGTCTAAT
ATTTCACTACCGCTTGACGTTGGCTGCACTTCATGTACCTCATCTATAAACGCTTCTTCTGTATCGCTCT
GGACGTCATCTTCACTTACGTGATCTGATATTTCACTGTCAGAATCCTCACCAACAAGCTCGTCATCGCT
TTGCAGAAGAGCAGAGAGGATATGCTCATCGTCTAAAGAACTACCCATTTTATTATATATTAGTCACGAT
ATCTATAACAAGAAAATATATATATAATAAGTTATCACGTAAGTAGAACATGAAATAACAATATAATTAT
CGTATGAGTTAAATCTTAAAAGTCACGTAAAAGATAATCATGCGTCATTTTGACTCACGCGGTCGTTATA
GTTCAAAATCAGTGACACTTACCGCATTGACAAGCACGCCTCACGGGAGCTCCAAGCGGCGACTGAGATG
TCCTAAATGCACAGCGACGGATTCGCGCTATTTAGAAAGAGAGAGCAATATTTCAAGAATGCATGCGTCA
ATTTTACGCAGACTATCTTTCTAGGGTTAAAAAAGATTTGCGCTTTACTCGACCTAAACTTTAAACACGT
CATAGAATCTTCGTTTGACAAAAACCACATTGTGGCCAAGCTGTGTGACGCGACGCGCGCTAAAGAATGG
CAAACCAAGTCGCGCGAGCGTCGACTCTAGAGGATCCCCGGGTACCGAGCTCGAATTCGTAATCATGTCA
TAGCTGTTTCCTGTGTGAAATTGTTATCCGCTCACAATTCCACACAACATACGAGCCGGAAGCATAAAGT
GTAAAGCCTGGGGTGCCTAATGAGTGAGCTAACTCACATTAATTGCGTTGCGCTCACTGCCCGCTTTCCA
GTCGGGAAACCTGTCGTGCCAGCTGCATTAATGAATCGGCCAACGCGCGGGGAGAGGCGGTTTGCGTATT
GGGCGCTCTTCCGCTTCCTCGCTCACTGACTCGCTGCGCTCGGTCGTTCGGCTGCGGCGAGCGGTATCAG
CTCACTCAAAGGCGGTAATACGGT
Features (pLannotate 1.2.2; 25 found; start..end, strand, type, name):
     95..683     -  rep_origin     ori: high-copy-number ColE1/pMB1/pBR322/pUC origin of replication
    854..1714    -  CDS            AmpR: β-lactamase; bla; confers resistance to ampicillin, carbenicillin, and related antibiotics
   1715..1819    -  promoter       AmpR promoter: bla
   1914..1949    +  CDS            rop (fragment): Rop protein, which maintains plasmids at low copy number; rop
   2051..2150    +  misc_feature   bom (fragment): basis of mobility region from pBR322
   2156..2310    -  CDS            lacZα (fragment): LacZα fragment of β-galactosidase; lacZ fragment
   2314..2781    -  CDS            LEF-9 (fragment): LEF9_NPVAC - Experimental evidence at protein level: Swiss-Prot protein existence level 1. Component of the viral DNA-dependent RNA polymerase which is composed of four equimolar subunits of LEF-4, LEF-8, LEF-9, and p47. Plays an essential role in late and very late gene expression. From Autographa californica nuclear polyhedrosis virus (AcMNPV).
   2808..3011    +  CDS            FP (fragment): FP25_NPVAC - Experimental evidence at protein level: Swiss-Prot protein existence level 1. From Autographa californica nuclear polyhedrosis virus (AcMNPV).
   5071..5490    +  promoter       dU6-3 promoter: RNA polymerase III promoter for Drosophila U6-3 snRNA (Port et al., 2014)
   5511..5586    +  misc_RNA       gRNA scaffold: guide RNA scaffold for the Streptococcus pyogenes CRISPR/Cas9 system
   5829..6289    +  promoter       OpIE-2 promoter (fragment): immediate-early gene 2 from the Orgyia pseudotsugata multicapsid nucleopolyhedrovirus; strong constitutive baculovirus promoter for insect cell expression
   6303..6368    +  CDS            IE2 (fragment): VIE2_NPVOP - Protein inferred from homology: Swiss-Prot protein existence level 3. RING-finger E3 ubiquitin ligase that plays an important regulatory role during the initial stages of infection. Migrates to specific nuclear foci early in infection supposely to prepare the sites for viral replication by targeting and ubiquitinating host proteins. From Orgyia pseudotsugata multicapsid polyhedrosis virus (OpMNPV).
   6375..7094    +  CDS            mVenus: Venus YFP with monomerizing A206K mutation (Nagai et al., 2002; Kremers et al., 2006) mammalian codon-optimized
   7107..7190    +  CDS            large T antigen (fragment): large T antigen from SV40 (simian virus 40)
   7213..7334    +  polyA_signal   SV40 poly(A) signal: SV40 polyadenylation signal
   7347..7766    +  promoter       dU6-3 promoter: RNA polymerase III promoter for Drosophila U6-3 snRNA (Port et al., 2014)
   7787..7862    +  misc_RNA       gRNA scaffold: guide RNA scaffold for the Streptococcus pyogenes CRISPR/Cas9 system
   8540..8556    -  misc_feature   P element 3' end (fragment): P element 3' end
   9757..9897    +  CDS            FP (fragment): FP25_NPVAC - Experimental evidence at protein level: Swiss-Prot protein existence level 1. From Autographa californica nuclear polyhedrosis virus (AcMNPV).
   9890..9928    -  misc_feature   MCS (fragment): pUC18/19 multiple cloning site
   9961..9977    -  protein_bind   lac operator: The lac repressor binds to the lac operator to inhibit transcription in E. coli. This inhibition can be relieved by adding lactose or isopropyl-β-D-thiogalactopyranoside (IPTG). lac repressor encoded by lacI
   9985..10015   -  promoter       lac promoter: promoter for the E. coli lac operon
  10030..10051   -  protein_bind   CAP binding site: CAP binding activates transcription in the presence of cAMP. E. coli catabolite activator protein
  10064..10156   -  CDS            lacI (fragment): lac repressor; lacI; The lac repressor binds to the lac operator to inhibit transcription in E. coli. This inhibition can be relieved by adding lactose or isopropyl-β-D-thiogalactopyranoside (IPTG).
  10158..10244   -  rep_origin     RSF ori (fragment): Plasmids containing the RSF 1030 origin of replication can be propagated in E. coli cells that contain additional plasmids with compatible origins.
