[The description below was written by a language model from this plasmid's Addgene catalogue record and pLannotate feature annotations shown in this document.]
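Description:
1056F is a piggyBac (pBac) transformation plasmid for insect germline transgenesis and CRISPR. It is designed to deliver a two-guide RNA cassette against the transformer (tra) gene of Drosophila suzukii. It is propagated in E. coli as a high-copy plasmid through a ColE1/pUC-type origin and selected with ampicillin via the β-lactamase gene. Residual lac promoter/operator, lacZα, rop, bom and lacI fragments are remnants of the cloning backbone. The catalogue size of about 10.2 kb agrees closely with the sequenced record. The annotation does not label the piggyBac terminal repeats. However, short AcMNPV FP25 and LEF-9 fragments are annotated at either side of the payload. These are probably baculoviral sequences carried along with the piggyBac element, and the large unannotated stretches next to them presumably contain the transposon arms.

The payload contains two separate guide expression units. Each consists of a Drosophila U6-3 RNA polymerase III promoter followed by a spacer position and the Streptococcus pyogenes Cas9 gRNA scaffold. Between them sits a transformation marker in which the baculoviral OpIE-2 immediate-early promoter drives mVenus. A short IE2 coding fragment precedes the mVenus sequence, and an SV40 polyadenylation signal terminates it. This gives constitutive yellow fluorescence for identifying transgenic insects. The plasmid encodes no Cas9 or transposase, so integration requires a separate source of piggyBac transposase, and tra is cleaved only when the resulting gRNA line is combined with a Cas9-expressing line. According to the associated publication title, the construct was made for work on precision-guided sterile males to suppress this invasive crop pest.
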