Addgene plasmid #183134: 1056F
Purpose: Plasmid supports expression of 2 gRNAs targeting D.suzukii tra, Opie-mVenus tagged, and can be integrated with pBac.
Depositing lab: Omar Akbari. Depositing organization: University of California, San Diego (UCSD). Publication: Precision Guided Sterile Males Suppress Populations of an Invasive Crop Pest. Kandul NP, Liu J, Buchman A, Shriner IC, Corder RM, Warsinger-Pepe N, Yang T, Yadav AK, Scott MJ, Marshall JM, Akbari OS. GEN Biotechnology (2022) 1:4, 372-385 10.1089/genbio.2022.0019.
Backbone
  Vector backbone: pBac
  Total vector size (bp): 10230
  Vector type: Insect Expression, CRISPR
Growth in bacteria
  Bacterial resistance: Ampicillin, 100 μg/mL
  Growth temperature: 37°C
  Growth strain: DH5alpha
  Copy number: High Copy
Gene/Insert
  Gene/Insert name: U6.3-gRNAs[tra]
  gRNA/shRNA sequence: ACGGCTCCAGGTCGCGATCC CGCACATCGTCTGCAAAGTA
  Species: D. melanogaster (fly); D.suzukii
Terms and licenses: Academic/Nonprofit Terms; Industry Terms: Not Available to Industry
How to cite: 1056F was a gift from Omar Akbari (Addgene plasmid # 183134 ; http://n2t.net/addgene:183134 ; RRID:Addgene_183134)
